Addgene plasmid #233955: makeTCR_Hs.TRAV13-1
Purpose: Hs TRAV gene for makeTCR assembly
Depositing lab: Michael Platten. Depositing organization: Deutsches Krebsforschungszentrum (DKFZ). Publication: makeTCR: A Modular Platform for Rapid, Flexible, Scalable, Single-Step T Cell Receptor Synthesis. Hamberger M, Neuhoff M-T, Pietrantonio SV, Boschert T, Maldonado Torres C, Errerd A, Tan CL, Lindner JM, Platten M, Green EW. bioRxiv 2025.04.27.647198 10.1101/2025.04.27.647198.
Backbone
  Vector backbone: pmakeTCR
  Backbone manufacturer: custom
  Backbone size w/o insert (bp): 1710
  Vector type: Synthetic Biology
Growth in bacteria
  Bacterial resistance: Chloramphenicol, 25 μg/mL
  Growth temperature: 37°C
  Growth strain: DH5alpha
  Copy number: High Copy
Gene/Insert
  Gene/Insert name: TRAV13-1 (alt name: ENSG00000211788)
  Species: H. sapiens (human)
  Insert size (bp): 328
  Entrez Gene: TRAV13-1 (a.k.a. TCRAV13S1, TCRAV8S1, TRAV131)
  Promoter: n/a
  Cloning method: Restriction Enzyme; 5′ cloning site GATG (not destroyed); 3′ cloning site CTGT (not destroyed)
  Sequencing primers: 5′ M13 (-21) Forward; 3′ M13 Reverse
Resource information
  A portion of this plasmid was derived from a plasmid made by: synthetic
Terms and licenses: Academic/Nonprofit Terms; Industry Terms: Not Available to Industry
Depositor comments: Please visit https://doi.org/10.1101/2025.04.27.647198 for bioRxiv preprint.
How to cite: makeTCR_Hs.TRAV13-1 was a gift from Michael Platten (Addgene plasmid # 233955 ; http://n2t.net/addgene:233955 ; RRID:Addgene_233955)
