[The description below was written by a language model from this plasmid's Addgene catalogue record and pLannotate feature annotations shown in this document.]
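Description:
makeTCR_Hs.TRAV13-1 is a small (about 2.0 kb) synthetic-biology parts plasmid that stores a single human T cell receptor alpha variable gene segment, TRAV13-1, for use in the makeTCR modular TCR assembly system. It is built on the custom pmakeTCR backbone of roughly 1.7 kb, a minimal bacterial cloning vector. It replicates in E. coli from a high-copy ColE1/pUC-type origin and is selected with chloramphenicol through a cat gene driven by its own cat promoter. Short transcription terminators (tonB, T7Te and T3Te) flank the resistance cassette and the origin, which would be expected to insulate the stored part from read-through transcription. A short residual lacZα fragment is also annotated, and M13 forward and reverse primer sites are listed for sequencing across the insert.

The payload is a synthetic insert of about 328 bp encoding the V region of the TCR alpha chain variable domain, the portion that contributes to recognition of peptide–MHC complexes. No promoter drives it, so the plasmid is a donor of a coding module and not an expression construct. No eukaryotic regulatory or selection elements appear in the feature table. The insert is bounded by defined four-base junctions that are recorded as the 5′ and 3′ cloning sites and are not destroyed. This is consistent with directional, overhang-guided assembly, although the record does not name the enzyme used. According to the stated purpose, this plasmid is one member of a library of human TRAV modules that are combined with other TCR components to build complete receptor sequences in a single step. The record does not describe the other parts or the destination vectors.
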