Features (pLannotate 1.2.2; 8 found; start..end, strand, type, name):
      9..335     +  CDS            TRAV13-1: TVAM1_HUMAN - Protein inferred from homology: Swiss-Prot protein existence level 3. V region of the variable domain of T cell receptor (TR) alpha chain that participates in the antigen recognition (PubMed:24600447). Alpha-beta T cell receptors are antigen specific receptors which are essential to the immune response and are present on the cell surface of T lymphocytes. Recognize peptide-major histocompatibility (MH) (pMH) complexes that are displayed by antigen presenting cells (APC), a prerequisite for efficient T cell adaptive immunity against pathogens (PubMed:25493333). Binding of alpha-be
    423..454     +  terminator     tonB terminator: bidirectional E. coli tonB-P14 transcription terminator
    455..557     +  promoter       cat promoter: promoter of the E. coli cat gene encoding chloramphenicol acetyltransferase
    558..1214    +  CDS            cat: CAT_ECOLX - Experimental evidence at protein level: Swiss-Prot protein existence level 1. This enzyme is an effector of chloramphenicol resistance in bacteria. From Escherichia coli. This protein is used as a marker in many commonly used cloning vectors, such as pACYC184.
   1241..1268    +  terminator     T7Te terminator: phage T7 early transcription terminator
   1280..1867    -  rep_origin     ori: high-copy-number ColE1/pMB1/pBR322/pUC origin of replication
   1889..1918    -  terminator     T3Te terminator: phage T3 early transcription terminator
   1990..2009    -  CDS            lacZα (fragment): LacZα fragment of β-galactosidase; lacZ fragment
>Addgene plasmid #233955 | makeTCR_Hs.TRAV13-1 | addgene full sequence | sequence record 468281 | Addgene NGS Result
CGTCTCAGATGACATCCATTCGAGCTGTATTTATATTCCTGTGGCTGCAGCTGGACTTGGTGAATGGAGA
GAATGTGGAGCAGCATCCTTCAACCCTGAGTGTCCAGGAGGGAGACAGCGCTGTTATCAAGTGTACTTAT
TCAGACAGTGCCTCAAACTACTTCCCTTGGTATAAGCAAGAACTTGGAAAAGGACCACAGCTTATTATAG
ACATTCGTTCAAATGTGGGCGAAAAGAAAGACCAACGAATTGCTGTTACATTGAACAAGACAGCCAAACA
TTTCTCCCTGCACATCACAGAAACCCAACCTGAAGACTCGGCTGTCTACTTCTGTTGAGACGCAGGGAAG
ATGGCCGCGAAGAAAACGTCATAGCTGTTTCCTGACTGACCATTTAAATCATACCTGACCTCCATAGCAG
AAAGTCAAAAGCCTCCGACCGGAGGCTTTTGACTTGATCGGCACGTAAGAGGTTCCAACTTTCACCATAA
TGAAATAAGATCACTACCGGGCGTATTTTTTGAGTTATCGAGATTTTCAGGAGCTAAGGAAGCTAAAATG
GAGAAAAAAATCACTGGATATACCACCGTTGATATATCCCAATGGCATCGTAAAGAACATTTTGAGGCAT
TTCAGTCAGTTGCTCAATGTACCTATAACCAGACCGTTCAGCTGGATATTACGGCCTTTTTAAAGACCGT
AAAGAAAAATAAGCACAAGTTTTATCCGGCCTTTATTCACATTCTTGCCCGCCTGATGAATGCTCATCCG
GAATTTCGTATGGCAATGAAAGACGGTGAGCTGGTGATATGGGATAGTGTTCACCCTTGTTACACCGTTT
TCCATGAGCAAACTGAAACGTTTTCATCGCTCTGGAGTGAATACCACGACGATTTCCGGCAGTTTCTACA
CATATATTCGCAAGATGTGGCGTGTTACGGTGAAAACCTGGCCTATTTCCCTAAAGGGTTTATTGAGAAT
ATGTTTTTTGTCTCAGCCAATCCCTGGGTGAGTTTCACCAGTTTTGATTTAAACGTGGCCAATATGGACA
ACTTCTTCGCCCCCGTTTTCACCATGGGCAAATATTATACGCAAGGCGACAAGGTGCTGATGCCGCTGGC
GATTCAGGTTCATCATGCCGTTTGTGATGGCTTCCATGTCGGCAGAATGCTTAATGAATTACAACAGTAC
TGCGATGAGTGGCAGGGCGGGGCGTAATGAGGGCCCAAATGTAATCACCTGGCTCACCTTCGGGTGGGCC
TTTCTGCGTTGCTGGCGTTTTTCCATAGGCTCCGCCCCCCTGACGAGCATCACAAAAATCGATGCTCAAG
TCAGAGGTGGCGAAACCCGACAGGACTATAAAGATACCAGGCGTTTCCCCCTGGAAGCTCCCTCGTGCGC
TCTCCTGTTCCGACCCTGCCGCTTACCGGATACCTGTCCGCCTTTCTCCCTTCGGGAAGCGTGGCGCTTT
CTCATAGCTCACGCTGTAGGTATCTCAGTTCGGTGTAGGTCGTTCGCTCCAAGCTGGGCTGTGTGCACGA
ACCCCCCGTTCAGCCCGACCGCTGCGCCTTATCCGGTAACTATCGTCTTGAGTCCAACCCGGTAAGACAC
GACTTATCGCCACTGGCAGCAGCCACTGGTAACAGGATTAGCAGAGCGAGGTATGTAGGCGGTGCTACAG
AGTTCTTGAAGTGGTGGCCTAACTACGGCTACACTAGAAGAACAGTATTTGGTATCTGCGCTCTGCTGAA
GCCAGTTACCTCGGAAAAAGAGTTGGTAGCTCTTGATCCGGCAAACAAACCACCGCTGGTAGCGGTGGTT
TTTTTGTTTGCAAGCAGCAGATTACGCGCAGAAAAAAAGGATCTCAAGAAGATCCTTTGATTTTCTACCG
AAGAAAGGCCCACCCGTGAAGGTGAGCCAGTGAGTTGATTGCAGTCCAGTTACGCTGGAGTCTGAGGCTC
GTCCTGAATGATATCAAGCTTGAATTCGTTTGTAAAACGACGGCCAGTGCTAACCGTATCGCATTGGCCA
TACCTACA
